Addgene plasmid #174983: pMSR:MSMEG_1108:Dendra
Purpose: C-term fluorescent fusion
Depositing lab: Keith Derbyshire & Joseph Wade. Depositing organization: Wadsworth Center, New York State Department of Health. Publication: A Mycobacterial Systems Resource for the Research Community. Judd JA, Canestrari J, Clark R, Joseph A, Lapierre P, Lasek-Nesselquist E, Mir M, Palumbo M, Smith C, Stone M, Upadhyay A, Wirth SE, Dedrick RM, Meier CG, Russell DA, Dills A, Dove E, Kester J, Wolf ID, Zhu J, Rubin ER, Fortune S, Hatfull GF, Gray TA, Wade JT, Derbyshire KM. mBio. 2021 Mar 2;12(2). pii: mBio.02401-20. doi: 10.1128/mBio.02401-20. PubMed 33653882.
Backbone
  Vector backbone: pMSR:Dendra
  Vector type: Bacterial Expression ; Integrating Mycobacterial Expression Vector attL5. T7 expression in E. coli
Growth in bacteria
  Bacterial resistance: Apramycin, 25 μg/mL
  Growth temperature: 37°C
  Growth strain: DH5alpha
  Copy number: High Copy
Gene/Insert
  Gene/Insert name: MSMEG_1108
  Species: M. smegmatis
  Promoter: pmycTetO
  Tag / fusion protein: Gly-Ala Linker/Dendra2/1x Flag Tag (C terminal on insert)
  Cloning method: Ligation Independent Cloning
  Sequencing primers: 5′ TGATAGAGTTTGTCCTCCCTATCAG; 3′ TCCATATGCACCTTGACACG
Resource information
  A portion of this plasmid was derived from a plasmid made by: CP000480.1
Terms and licenses: Academic/Nonprofit Terms; Industry Terms: Not Available to Industry
Depositor comments: 5' cloning site: AseI (destroyed), 3' cloning site: HindIII (not destroyed)
How to cite: pMSR:MSMEG_1108:Dendra was a gift from Keith Derbyshire & Joseph Wade (Addgene plasmid # 174983 ; http://n2t.net/addgene:174983 ; RRID:Addgene_174983)
