[The description below was written by a language model from this plasmid's Addgene catalogue record and pLannotate feature annotations shown in this document.]
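Description:
pMSR:MSMEG_1108:Dendra is an integrating mycobacterial expression vector built on the pMSR:Dendra backbone and designed to produce a C-terminal fluorescent fusion of the Mycobacterium smegmatis gene MSMEG_1108. It is propagated in E. coli through a high-copy ColE1/pUC-type origin and selected with apramycin, conferred by the aac(3)IV aminoglycoside acetyltransferase gene. There is no mycobacterial replication origin in the annotation. Instead the plasmid carries the mycobacteriophage L5 integrase gene (annotated spanning the sequence origin) together with adjacent L5 sequence, which allows site-specific, single-copy insertion at the L5 attachment site in the mycobacterial chromosome.

The open reading frame is driven by the pmycTetO promoter. The two short hits labelled as fragments of a "tight TRE promoter" most likely reflect the tet operator sequences in this promoter rather than any mammalian element, so expression would be repressible by TetR where that repressor is present. A T7 promoter lies just downstream of the operators and a partial T7 terminator follows the cassette, matching the catalogue note that the same plasmid supports T7-driven expression in E. coli. The insert is annotated by homology to the M. tuberculosis protein BpoC, and it is joined through a Gly-Ala linker to Dendra2, a green-to-red photoconvertible fluorescent protein, followed by a single FLAG epitope. The gene was inserted by ligation-independent cloning. As part of a systematic mycobacterial resource collection, the construct is suited to localising the protein in live cells, with photoconversion available for tracking, and to detecting or purifying it through the FLAG tag.
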