Features (pLannotate 1.2.2; 14 found; start..end, strand, type, name):
    348..452     -  CDS            32 (fragment): VG32_BPML5 - Protein predicted: Swiss-Prot protein existence level 4. From Mycobacterium phage L5 (Mycobacteriophage L5).
    508..612     +  CDS            Y4104_STRCO (fragment): Protein inferred from homology: Swiss-Prot protein existence level 3. From Streptomyces coelicolor (strain ATCC BAA-471 / A3(2) / M145).
    670..689     +  promoter       tight TRE promoter (fragment): Tet-responsive promoter PTight, consisting of seven tet operator sequences followed by the minimal CMV promoter
    696..713     +  promoter       tight TRE promoter (fragment): Tet-responsive promoter PTight, consisting of seven tet operator sequences followed by the minimal CMV promoter
    727..745     +  promoter       T7 promoter: promoter for bacteriophage T7 RNA polymerase
    821..1591    +  CDS            bpoC: BPOC_MYCTU - Experimental evidence at protein level: Swiss-Prot protein existence level 1. From Mycobacterium tuberculosis (strain ATCC 25618 / H37Rv).
   1658..2344    +  CDS            Dendra2: Dendra2 is a photoconvertible green fluorescent protein published in 2006, derived from Dendronephthya sp.. It has high acid sensitivity.
   2384..2404    +  CDS            FLAG (fragment): FLAG® epitope tag, followed by an enterokinase cleavage site
   2413..2455    +  terminator     T7 terminator (fragment): transcription terminator for bacteriophage T7 RNA polymerase
   2661..3461    +  CDS            ApmR: aminoglycoside 3-N-acetyltransferase type IV ; aac(3)IV; confers resistance to apramycin (Paget and Davies, 1996)
   3528..3545    -  misc_feature   MCS (fragment): pBluescript multiple cloning site
   3586..4174    +  rep_origin     ori: high-copy-number ColE1/pMB1/pBR322/pUC origin of replication
   4342..4370    +  misc_feature   MCS (fragment): pUC18/19 multiple cloning site
   4930..286     +  CDS            33 (across the origin): VINT_BPML5 - Also known as int. Protein inferred from homology: Swiss-Prot protein existence level 3. Integrase is necessary for integration of the phage into the host genome by site-specific recombination. From Mycobacterium phage L5 (Mycobacteriophage L5).
>Addgene plasmid #174983 | pMSR:MSMEG_1108:Dendra | addgene full sequence | sequence record 345413 | Addgene NGS Result
CCCCGAGGCATTCCTGGTGACCACGACGCAGGGCAACCGGCTGTCGAAGTCCGCGTTCACCAAGTCGCTG
AAGCGTGGCTACGCCAAGATCGGTCGGCCGGAACTCCGCATCCACGACCTCCGCGCTGTCGGCGCTACGT
TCGCCGCTCAGGCAGGTGCGACGACCAAGGAGCTGATGGCCCGTCTCGGTCACACGACTCCTAGGATGGC
GATGAAGTACCAGATGGCGTCTGAGGCCCGCGACGAGGCTATCGCTGAGGCGATGTCCAAGCTGGCCAAG
ACCTCCTGAAACGCAAAAAGCCCCCCTCCCAAGGACACTGAGTCCTAAAGAGGGGGGTTTCTTGTCAGTA
CGCGAAGAACCACGCCTGGCCGCGAGCGCCAGCACCGCCGCTCTGTGCGGAGACCTGGGCACCAGCCCCG
CCGCCGCCAGGAGCATTGCCGTTCCCGCCAGAAATCTAGACGGTGACCACAACGCGCCCGCTTTGATCGG
GGACGTCGAAATATTGGATCGTCGGCACCGTCACGGCCGTGGGAGGCGGCACGATCCGCGACGTGATGAT
CGGCCGCATCCCCACGGTGCTGCGCAGTGAGCTCTACGCCATCCCGGCGTTGATCTGTGCGTTCGCACGC
ACAGGCCCGGTGTGAGAAGGGTCTCTGACGAGCGGGAGAACTCCCTATCAGTGATAGAGTTTGTCCTCCC
TATCAGTGATAGATAGGCTTAAGGAGTAATACGACTCACTATAGGGAGAAGGAGGCCATTATGCGGCACG
TCGTACCGCGTGAGCTGAGGCACCGAGCGTCATCAAGTAGCGTCAGCCACGTGAACTTGGCTTACGACGA
ACGAGGTAAAGGCGAAGCGGTTCTGTTCATCGCCGGCCGCGGTGGGGCAGGCCGCACCTGGCATCTCAAC
CAGGTACCGGAGTTCCAGCGCGCCGGGTACCGCGTCATCACGTTCGACAACCGCGGGGTGGGCGCCACCG
AGAACGCCGAGGGTTTCGGCACCGAGCAGATGGTCGCCGACACCGCCGCGCTCATCGAGAAGCTCGACGC
CGCGCCGGCACGCCTGGTGGGGGTGTCGATGGGATCGTTCATCGCGCAGGAGCTCATGGTGGCCCGGCCC
GAACTGGTGCACTCGGCGGCGTTGATGGCCACGCGCGGCCGCCACGACCACGCCCGCGAGTTCTTCCGCA
AGGCCGAGCTGGACCTGTCGCAGTCCGGTGTCGATTTGCCGCCGACCTTCGACGCGAAAGTCCGCATGCT
GGAGAGCTTTTCGCCCAAAACCCTCAATGACGACGCGTTCGTGCGGGACTGGAGCGAGATGTTCACCATG
TGGCCGACCAAGCAGACCCCCGGTTCGCGCACCCAGCTCGACGTGGGACCGGTGACCAACCGGCTGCCCG
CGTACCGGTCCATCAGCCACCCGGTGCTGGTCATCGGGTTCGCCGACGACGTCGTGCTGCCCGCCCACCT
GGGCCGCGAGGTCGCCGACGCGATCCCCAACGGCCGCTACCTGCAGATCCCCGACACCGGGCACCTGGGC
TTCATCGAGAAGCCGCAGGAGGTGAACGCCGCGATCTTGAACTTCTTTGCCGAGCACGGCGGGAAAAAGT
TCACCAACCTGCTGGCGAATAAGCTGAAGCTTGGTGCGGCCGCGGGCAACACGCCTGGCATCAATCTGAT
CAAGGAGGACATGCGTGTCAAGGTGCATATGGAGGGCAACGTGAACGGTCACGCCTTCGTGATCGAGGGG
GAGGGTAAGGGTAAGCCTTACGAAGGGACCCAGACCGCCAACCTCACCGTCAAGGAGGGCGCCCCTCTCC
CATTCTCGTACGATATCCTCACTACCGCGGTGCATTACGGGAACCGCGTGTTCACCAAGTACCCCGAGGA
TATCCCTGACTACTTCAAGCAGAGCTTCCCGGAGGGATACTCCTGGGAGCGGACGATGACCTTCGAAGAC
AAGGGTATCTGTACGATCCGCAGCGACATCTCGCTGGAAGGGGACTGTTTCTTCCAGAACGTCCGTTTCA
AGGGGACCAACTTTCCGCCGAACGGCCCGGTCATGCAGAAGAAGACCCTCAAGTGGGAGCCGAGCACGGA
GAAGCTGCACGTTCGGGACGGCCTCCTGGTCGGCAACATCAACATGGCGCTGCTGCTGGAAGGCGGCGGC
CACTACCTATGCGACTTCAAGACCACGTACAAAGCGAAGAAGGTCGTCCAGCTGCCCGACGCGCACTTCG
TGGACCACCGCATCGAAATCCTGGGGAACGATTCGGACTACAACAAGGTCAAGTTGTACGAGCACGCTGT
GGCACGCTATAGCCCGCTCCCGTCGCAGGTCTGGTTCGAAGGCGGCGGCGGGGAGAACCTGTATTTCCAG
GACTACAAGGACGACGACGACAAGTGATTTAAATAACCCCTTGGGGCCTCTAAACGGGTCTTGAGGGGTT
TTTTGTTAACTAGCGTACGATCGAATTCCTGCAGCTCACGGTAACTGATGCCGTATTTGCAGTACCAGCG
TACGGCCCACAGAATGATGTCACGCTGAAAATGCCGGCCTTTGAATGGGTTCATGTGCAGCTCCATCAGC
AAAAGGGGATGATAAGTTTATCACCACCGACTATTTGCAACAGTGCCGTTGATCGTGCTATGATCGACTG
ATGTCATCAGCGGTGGAGTGCAATGTCGTGCAATACGAATGGCGAAAAGCCGAGCTCATCGGTCAGCTTC
TCAACCTTGGGGTTACCCCCGGCGGTGTGCTGCTGGTCCACAGCTCCTTCCGTAGCGTCCGGCCCCTCGA
AGATGGGCCACTTGGACTGATCGAGGCCCTGCGTGCTACGCTGGGTCCGGGAGGGACGCTCGTCATGCCC
TCGTGGTCAGGTCTGGACGACGAGCCGTTCGATCCTGCCACGTCGCCCGTTACACCGGACCTTGGAGTTG
TCTCTGACACATTCTGGCGCCTGCCAAATGTAAAGCGCAGCGCCCATCCATTTGCCTTTGCGGCAGCGGG
GCCACAGGCAGAGCAGATCATCTCTGATCCATTGCCCCTGCCACCTTACTCGCCTGCAAGCCCGGTCGCC
CGTGTCCATGAACTCGATGGGCAGGTACTTCTCCTCGGCGTGGGACACGATGCCAACACGACGCTGCATC
TTGCCGAGTTGATGGCAAAGGTTCCCTATGGGGTGCCGAGACACTGCACCATTCTTCAGGATGGCAAGTT
GGTACGCGTCGATTATCTCGAGAATGACCACTGCTGTGAGCGCTTTGCCTTGGCGGACAGGTGGCTCAAG
GAGAAGAGCCTTCAGAAGGAAGGTCCAGTCGGTCATGCCTTTGCTCGGTTGATCCGCTCCCGCGACATTG
TGGCGACAGCCCTGGGTCAACTGGGCCGAGATCCGTTGATCTTCCTGCATCCGCCAGAGGCGGGATGCGA
AGAATGCGATGCCGCTCGCCAGTCGATTGGCTGAGCTCATGAGCGGAGAACGAGATGACGTTGGAGGGGC
AAGGTCGCGCTGATTGCTGGGGCAACACGGGGGATCCACTAGTTCCATGAGCGTCAGACCCCGTAGAAAA
GATCAAAGGATCTTCTTGAGATCCTTTTTTTCTGCGCGTAATCTGCTGCTTGCAAACAAAAAAACCACCG
CTACCAGCGGTGGTTTGTTTGCCGGATCAAGAGCTACCAACTCTTTTTCCGAAGGTAACTGGCTTCAGCA
GAGCGCAGATACCAAATACTGTCCTTCTAGTGTAGCCGTAGTTAGGCCACCACTTCAAGAACTCTGTAGC
ACCGCCTACATACCTCGCTCTGCTAATCCTGTTACCAGTGGCTGCTGCCAGTGGCGATAAGTCGTGTCTT
ACCGGGTTGGACTCAAGACGATAGTTACCGGATAAGGCGCAGCGGTCGGGCTGAACGGGGGGTTCGTGCA
CACAGCCCAGCTTGGAGCGAACGACCTACACCGAACTGAGATACCTACAGCGTGAGCTATGAGAAAGCGC
CACGCTTCCCGAGGGGAGAAAGGCGGACAGGTATCCGGTAAGCGGCAGGGTCGGAACAGGAGAGCGCACG
AGGGAGCTTCCAGGGGGAAACGCCTGGTATCTTTATAGTCCTGTCGGGTTTCGCCACCTCTGACTTGAGC
GTCGATTTTTGTGATGCTCGTCAGGGGGGCGGAGCCTATGGAAAAACGCCAGCAACGCGGCCTTTTTACG
GTTCCTGGCCTTTTGCTGGCCTTTTGCTCACATGTTCTTTCCTGCGTTATCCCCTGATTCTGTGGATAAC
CGTATTACCGCCTTTGAGTGAGCTGATACCGCTCGCCGCAGCCGAACGACCGAGCGCAACGCGTGCGGCC
GCGGTACCCGGGGATCCTCTAGAGTCGACCACCAAGGGCACCATCTCTGCTTGGGCCACCCCGTTGGCCG
CAGCCAGCTCGCTGAGAGCCGTGAACGACAGGGCGAACGCCAGCCCGCCGACGGCGAGGGTTCCGACCGC
TGCAACTCCCGGTGCAACCTTGTCCCGGTCTATTCTCTTCACTGCACCAGCTCCAATCTGGTGTGAATGC
CCCTCGTCTGTTCGCGCAGGCGGGGGGCTCTATTCGTTTGTCAGCATCGAAAGTAGCCAGATCAGGGATG
CGTTGCAACCGCGTATGCCCAGGTCAGAAGAGTCGCACAAGAGTTGCAGACCCCTGGAAAGAAAAATGGC
CAGAGGGCGAAAACACCCTCTGACCAGCGGAGCGGGCGACGGGAATCGAACCCGCGTAGCTAGTTTGGAA
GAATGGGTGTCTGCCGACCACATATGGGCCGGTCAAGATAGGTTTTTACCCCCTCTCGGCTGCATCCTCT
AAGTGGAAAGAAATTGCAGGTCGTAGAAGCGCGTTGAAGCCTGAGAGTTGCACAGGAGTTGCAACCCGGT
AGCCTTGTTCACGACGAGAGGAGACCTAGTTGGCACGTCGCGGATGGGGATCGCTGAAGACTCAGCGCAG
CGGGAGGATCCAAGCCTCATACGTCAACCCGCAGGACGGTGTGAGGTACTACGCGCTGCAGACCTACGAC
AACAAGATGGACGCCGAAGCCTGGCTCGCGGGCGAGAAGCGGCTCATCGAGATGGAGACCTGGACCCCTC
CACAGGACCGGGCGAAGAAGGCAGCCGCCAGCGCCATCACGCTGGAGGAGTACACCCGGAAGTGGCTCGT
GGAGCGCGACCTCGCAGACGGCACCAGGGATCTGTACAGCGGGCACGCGGAGCGCCGCATCTACCCGGTG
CTAGGTGAAGTGGCGGTCACAGAGATGACGCCAGCTCTGGTGCGTGCGTGGTGGGCCGGGATGGGTAGGA
AGCACCCGACTGCCCGCCGGCATGCCTACAACGTCCTCCGGGCGGTGATGAACACAGCGGTCGAGGACAA
GCTGATCGCAGAGAACCCGTGCCGGATCGAGCAGAAGGCAGCCGATGAGCGCGACGTAGAGGCGCTGACG
CCTGAGGAGCTGGACATCGTCGCCGCTGAGATCTTCGAGCACTACCGGATCGCGGCATACATCCTGGCGT
GGACGAGCCTCCGGTTCGGAGAGCTGATCGAGCTTCGCCGCAAGGACATCGTGGACGACGGCATGACGAT
GAAGCTCCGGGTGCGCCGTGGCGCTTCCCGCGTGGGGAACAAGATCGTCGTTGGCAACGCCAAGACCGTC
CGGTCGAAGCGTCCTGTGACGGTTCCGCCTCACGTCGCGGAGATGATCCGAGCGCACATGAAGGACCGTA
CGAAGATGAACAAGGG
