>Addgene plasmid #174983 | pMSR:MSMEG_1108:Dendra | depositor partial sequence | sequence record 339377 | partial
ATGCGGCACGTCGTACCGCGTGAGCTGAGGCACCGAGCGTCATCAAGTAGCGTCAGCCACGTGAACTTGG
CTTACGACGAACGAGGTAAAGGCGAAGCGGTTCTGTTCATCGCCGGCCGCGGTGGGGCAGGCCGCACCTG
GCATCTCAACCAGGTACCGGAGTTCCAGCGCGCCGGGTACCGCGTCATCACGTTCGACAACCGCGGGGTG
GGCGCCACCGAGAACGCCGAGGGTTTCGGCACCGAGCAGATGGTCGCCGACACCGCCGCGCTCATCGAGA
AGCTCGACGCCGCGCCGGCACGCCTGGTGGGGGTGTCGATGGGATCGTTCATCGCGCAGGAGCTCATGGT
GGCCCGGCCCGAACTGGTGCACTCGGCGGCGTTGATGGCCACGCGCGGCCGCCACGACCACGCCCGCGAG
TTCTTCCGCAAGGCCGAGCTGGACCTGTCGCAGTCCGGTGTCGATTTGCCGCCGACCTTCGACGCGAAAG
TCCGCATGCTGGAGAGCTTTTCGCCCAAAACCCTCAATGACGACGCGTTCGTGCGGGACTGGAGCGAGAT
GTTCACCATGTGGCCGACCAAGCAGACCCCCGGTTCGCGCACCCAGCTCGACGTGGGACCGGTGACCAAC
CGGCTGCCCGCGTACCGGTCCATCAGCCACCCGGTGCTGGTCATCGGGTTCGCCGACGACGTCGTGCTGC
CCGCCCACCTGGGCCGCGAGGTCGCCGACGCGATCCCCAACGGCCGCTACCTGCAGATCCCCGACACCGG
GCACCTGGGCTTCATCGAGAAGCCGCAGGAGGTGAACGCCGCGATCTTGAACTTCTTTGCCGAGCACGGC
GGGAAAAAGTTCACCAACCTGCTGGCGAATAAGCTG
